>Addgene plasmid #86732 | pBN266 | addgene full sequence | sequence record 171403 | Addgene NGS Result
TAACCGTATTACCGCCTTTGAGTGAGCTGATACCAGCGGATAACAATTTCACACAGGAAACAGCTATGAC
CATGATTACGCCAAGCTATCAACTTTGTATAGAAAAGTTGGAGGGACTTCCAGCTGTCTGCGAGCCAGTC
CAAAAGGGAGAGCCAGGATCCACCGGAGAGCCAGGACCAGTCGGACCACCAGGACCATCCGGACAACCAG
GAAACGACGGAACCCCAGGTAATCATTTCATAGTTTTTCAATCCATATCTAATCACCACATCTTTCAGGA
CAACCTGGACCAAAGGGACCACCAGGACCAGACGGCAAGCCAGGAGCCGACGGAAACCCAGGACAGCCAG
GACCAGTCGGACCACCAGGAACCCCAGGAGAGCGTGGAATCTGTCCAAAGTACTGCGCCATCGATGGAGG
AATCTTCTTCGAGGACGGAACTCGCCGCTAAGCGGATCGCCTTTAATTTATTCTTTGCCTTATGCGTTGC
TCAAAATAAAACATTATTTCATCCAAAATAATTTTTTGAGGTTTTAGATGAATTTGATAGTTTAGCTTGT
CACTTTCTCCTGTGCGAAGAAACTTGCTAAGCAGGTAAGCAGCATCCTTATCAAGTTTCGACCTTATCTC
TCAGTAGTCGCATACGTCGTATCCCTCATCTGCTTTGTTTTAGCCACTTCAAGGGAATTCAGATCACTTT
TTCTCATGTGTTTTCAAATTTACTTTTGTGGAGTGACCTTAATTGACCCTCTCGTCATAAGTGGACGGTG
GGTAGTTACTTAACAAATTTCGAGTACAGGATAGTGTCAATGGCATGAGACATGTAGTAGCCAAGCAATT
ATGGCGAATAAGTTTCAAAAACCAACATTCTGTCAAATACAAAGACCTGCAACATTAGAGAATTCATTAA
ATACATCTTCGAGGAAATCAAATTTTCCCGTAGACGATCCCGTAGACCTACTTGTACAATATGTTCTAGA
TATACACTCCGAACTTAAAATATCTCGAACATTTGTGTTGAATATTTATTTTAATTCTAGGTTTTTCAAA
TTCCGCACGATTTTTGCCATACTACTGCCCAATAGTTTACATTTATTGGGCCTGGATCTGTAAGGCACTT
TTGGGAGCTCCCTTTCTTTTCCTTCAAATTACCCATACAGATCTATAAATCACAATTTAATACAAGATTT
TATTCAAGTTAAAAACATAAAAGGGGCTTTGCGGTGGTCCCCATTTCACCAGAGAACTATAAAAAATATA
AATTTAACATCAAATGTTGCAATTGATTCCCTCTCAAAGCTGCTTGAAGAACCCTGATTCTGTCAAGCCT
ATGAAGATTTAAAAAAAATTGGGAAGACCCTTAGTTCCAAACAAGTGTCGTTGACCCAGTAGGCGATATT
CTGAAAAGTCATAAAATGGGGTTGCTAAAAAATTGGTCGCTAACTTACATTTAGCTAGGAATGTTAATTG
GAATAACTCATAATTTACAGTAAAATTATCAAAAAATAGCAAAAATCAATAGAGGACCGCTACACAGGCA
TCCAACAGTACGAGTTCTGCGTTTTTGAATTCAAGTTTGTACAAAAAAGCAGGCTCTTTGAGCCAATTTA
TCCAAGTCCTTGTAAAAAGTATTCGAAAATTGTTAACGGATAAAATGTTTATTATAATATCAAAAACAAT
TTGTCAGTTGACCACTTTTTGATATATTTGACAGAAACCGGGATGAATTGGCTCAAAGTTAGGGCGCCCT
TCTATTACAGGGTTTCTGATAACAAACCGGTTATTAACTCCCAACAAGGGATGATTTCAATTCATCATGC
TCAAATTGACCCAAATTAAGTTACATGACAAATTCATCGCCCTTTTCAACTCTTCTTGGCTCATCATCTG
TTATTCTGTTCCTATTCTGTCTGCACCCTATACCCCTTTGCATACTCTCTCGTCATTCCTTTCTTGGATA
GTGTCTTCTTCTCCCCAGCTCTGCTACTTCTATGACTTGCGCCCGCTGCTTTTCCGCTCGTTCCTCTCCT
CTCTGACGTCTTCTTCTGCTTCTTTTCTCCTTCCTTTTTCCCTTCTCAATCTTCCTCTTTTTCCCATTTC
TGTCAATCATTCGAAGAAGAAGAAGAAGAAGACCCTCATTCATTTCATTTTTTTTTCTGTCGGTGTGTGC
TGCTCGGTTAAGAGTGAGCTCTCTATTCCACGTCTTCTTCTTTTTCTTCTTCGATTCGAATCAATCACTC
CACCAAAACGCATTCGTTTTTGGGATTCACCCCGCGGTTCGCAATAGGTTTCTTTTTCAAATTATTAGCG
TTATAAATAGAAAAATGGTGGAGTTTCAATAAAAATGATAATTTACAAAGTGTATTTTGATTACATGTAC
TCAAAAAGGTTGAAATTTTTCATACCAGTTTTCCGGAAATCCATCTGATATCATTATCGTATTTTTCTTT
TTAAAAATGTTTTCAAAAAAAAACAAAATATAGCTGGTTATTTGGCACCCTCTAATTACCATTTTCCTGT
CACACCACACTCTTTTCCTTCTTCCACTTCTTTCCGTTTTCAGCCGCTTCCAACCAAACCGATATGAAAG
CCGAGCAACAACGATCGATTCCACCCGGCTCGGCGACCTTCCCGTCGCAGGTGAGACTCAGAAAACTAGA
GAAACCGCTCAACTAACTCTTGATATCCGATTTCATTCTTTTCTCTTTTCTTTTTGTTGAACTTTTCCAT
ATTTCCAGATGCCACGGCCACCACCAAGCACCGAACAAGGAATCACAACGGAATCGGAGCTTGCGAAGAA
AGCTCAAATCACTCCGAACGACGTTTTAGCACTTCCGGGAATCACTCAAGGTATCTTGCTCCCTTTGGAT
TTCAGTTTAAAACATAAATTTAGGATTCTTATGCTCCCCATCTGCGAACATCTATAACATCGAGTTCACC
AAGTTCCAAATCCGTGATCTGGACACTGAGCAAGTGCTTTTCGAGATCGCCAAACCGGAGAACGATCAGG
AGAATGATGAGTCGCCACAGGAGTCGGCAAGATACGTGCGTTATAGATTTGCTCCAAACTTTTTGAAACT
CAAAACGGTCGGAGCAACTGTGGAATTCAAAGTAGGAGACATCCCAATCCATCATTTCCGAATGATCGAA
CGTCACTTCTTCAAAGATCGCCTTCTGAAGTGTTTTGACTTTGAATTCGGATTCTGTATTCCGAATTCAC
GAAACAACTGTGAACATATCTATGAGTTCCCTCAACTCTCTCAACAACTCAGTGAGTCATTATTCTAAAA
AGTACAATTCAAAAGACTAATCTCTTTTTCAGTGGACGACATGATCAACAATCCAAACGAGACTCGTTCT
GACAGCTTCTATTTCGTCGATAACAAACTCGTCATGCACAACAAAGCCGACTACTCATATGATGCATAAA
TATTTAATACAAAAATGTTCTGGATAATTATTCTGTCGAATAGAAAAAAAACTCCAAATGTGATTAAATT
CCAATAATTCCTGTCTAGTTTGTTCCTTCCCCTTCCCCTTCTCATGTTCAATGCATTCCTAAGCTTTTCA
GTTCCCCCCTTGTTTCTATATTTTTTCGCTGTCCTGTCACACTCGCTAAAAACACTAATCACACGGAAAT
CTGTTTTCAATAAAAACTCCAACTTTAACTCATTTTCAATTTCAACTGAAAGATTTTTTCATTAGAGAAT
GTCTAGAACTAGGCCCGGGGAAAGCCGGGTTACCATAAGAAAAAAAATTACATTTTTTCTCGAATAGTAG
AAACATATTGCAAGACTATTTTTCATTATTTCAGAACACACACTGGAGAGAGACCGTATCCATGTGCTCA
ATGTGAGAAGGCATTCACCGACAGCTCAACTCTTACAAAACATCTGAGAACCCATACTGGACATAAACCT
TATGTTTGCTCAATTTGTATGATGAAATTCACACAGAGTGGGAACTTGCATAGGCACATGAAAACTCATA
AATAGTTTTTCCTATTATGGAAGTAATGTTTCTAAATGAATATTGCCATTTTCTGCAAAATATTTTACAA
TCCACAAGTCTCGAACAAATTTAATCAATGTCTTGTTTTGATACAATTTAACAAATTCACTGTGGAGAGG
ATTTACTATAAAAACGTTTTACACCAGCAAAAAATCAATAGAACATTTACATGATAAGGAGAATATATAA
AAAGGGGGCATTATAATTTACTGATACAATATGGACAACATTTGAAGGATATGCAGATACATACGCGTTA
GATACGACGGTTGATGTAGGAGGAGAGGTAGTCGAGGACCTCTTGGGAGATGATTCCGTTCCAGGCTGGG
TAACGGATGGATCCCTCGGCGGATCCCTTGAGTTGCTCGATGTGTTGCCACTCCTCGATTGGGTTGGTCT
CGTCCTTGAGGGCGATCATCTCCTTGGAGATTGGGTCGTAGGCGTAGTAACGGGAGACGAGGGCGAAGTA
GTGGTCTGGGATGGCGGTGATTTGGTGGGTGTAGGTGGTACGGGCGACGGCGGAGGCACGCTTGTCGGAC
CAGTTTCCGACGACGTTGGTGAGCTCGGTGAGTCCCTGAAAATTTAAATCAGATTAGTTAGTTAGTAAAA
TCATGTTTAAACTTACCTTCATGGAGAGGAAGGAGGTCATGAGGTGACGTCCGATGTGGGACTTTGGTCC
GTTCTTGATGGCGAAGATGGAGTATGGGGCGTTCTTCTTGAGGGCCTTGTTGTAGGAACGGACGAGGTTG
TCCTTGAGGAGTTGGTACTCTTGCTTGTTGGAGGAGGAGTTTCCGGTACGGTTGACACGCTTGAGGACTG
GCTCGGAGTTACGGAGGAACTCGTCGAGGTAGACGAGTGGGTCGATACGTCCACGGGCGGAGAAGAAGTA
GATGTGACGGGAGACGGAGGTCTTGGTCTCGGTGACGAGGCATTGGATGATGACTCCGAGGTACTTGTTT
TGGACGAGCTTGAAGGACTTTGGGTCGACGTTCTTGATGTCGGAGAAACGTCCGCAGTTGATGAAGGTGG
CGAGGAAGAGGAATTGGTAGAGGGTCTTGGTCTTGGTGAAACGGGAGGTGTACTCGAAGGAGTTGAGGAT
CTTCTCGGTGATCTCCCAGATGGACTCTCCCTCGGAGAGGAGGGCCTTGAGCATCTTCTTGGAGTGGGAG
TTTCCCTTGTCGGCCTCCTCGGAGGACTCGAATTGGAGTTGGAGGGAGGAGACGATGTCGGTGATGTCGG
ATTGGTGCTTTTGTCCGTAGTATGGGATGATGGTGAACTCCCAGGCTGGGATGAGCTTCTGAAAATTTAA
ATAATCAGGGTTAGTTAGTATATATATGTTTAAACTTACCTTGAGGGAGGCCTCGAGGATGGTGGCCTTT
TGGGTCTTGTACTTGAATTGGAGGGACTTGTTGACGATGTCGAAGGAGAGGGAGTTGGAGATGATGGTGT
TGTAGGACATGAAGGTGGCACGCTTGATGGCGGTTCCGTTGTGGGTGATCATCCAGCAGAGGTAGGTGAG
CTCGGCGGCGCAGAGGGCGATCTTCTCTCCGGATGGACGCTCGAAACGCTCGACGAATTGACGGACGAGG
ACTTTTGGTGGTGTCTTACAGAGAATGTCGAATTGTGGCATTTTTGGTACCTTATCTGGAACAAAATGTA
AGAATATTCTTAAAAATTGTTTCATTCAGAATGAATCTTGTTTTGTTTTCACAGAGCGGTAGAAAAAATA
TTTCGAGTTTTGACAAAAAATATAAATTAAAAAAAAGAACAGGGTGTGATAAATGAATTGAATTGAAAAG
AACATGGATTGTAGAAAACGGAAAGGTGGATGAAGGTGGAGTGTATCTGTTAAATAGGTCAGTCTTTATC
GACACAATAACCCAATTATCGGAGATAAGAAAAGATTCCAAACGAGAAGAGATGAGTACATGCGAAAAAG
GAATGTAGAATATAAGGGATGTGTTGCGAGAAATCGTGGAATGAGATGCGGCCGCATGCTACAGCCGGCT
CCTCGAGACGTACGGTGCGCGCGATGCATTCGAAGATCTGCCCACTAGTGAGTCGTATTAACCCAGCTTT
CTTGTACAAAGTGGATAGAATCAAGCATGCTCCGCGTTTGCTGTACTATTTCTCGCAGAGCAGTTTTTTT
TCTCACACTTTATTATTCTGTACTGCCCCTCCACGCTATAATTTTTTGCATAGAGGGCCATAAAGGAAAA
CGGTACGGTAAAAATAATGGGTCCTTTTTACCGTTGTGTAGATTGTTTCTAACGGGATGCAAATTTTCAC
TAAAACTCTGGAAAACTGATGGAATTCTACGGGCAGCCGGCAATTTTAGATATTTGAAGAATCCTTCTTG
ATCAGTGCCAAGCTTTCCCATGGACCAAAGATGTGGATCCAAGATCAAATGCACAGGATCTGAACTCCTT
TGTTCCAAAAACAAGGATTTCTTTTCTATAGTTTGACCTAAATATTATAGTAGAACATATACATTTGATG
ATTTCATGAATAATTTATTGTTAAAAAATAATACATGTGTTAAAAAATAATTCTAAAAAATTAATTGGAG
CGTCCTTGGCGGATATGGCGGATTGGAAGGTCATAAGTAACTCGAACTAACCTGTAAATATAATTAATTT
AGAAGTAATCATTTTGAAATGTTTCTAAATTTTTGTAAACGTAATCAATGATTTACTTACAAAATTTTTC
GAAATATTAGTAGAAATATAAAAAACCAGTAAAATTCAAAAGAGGCCAGCCACACATGCATCTTACAATA
CGAATGATGCGTTTTTTGTCGCCTCGGAGAAGGAATCAAGCAGGCTCCGCGTTTTCTGTACTATTTCTCC
CAGAGCCGTTTATTTTGCATAGGGGGTGGGTCATAAACGGAGACGTTTTGGTATAAAATTTGCCCCTTCT
TCCACCGTTGAAAAAATTGGAAAATGAACCGGGACAGGAAAGGGGATTTCAGGATAATGGTTCAATTATC
GATGCTACTGTCATATCTGAGTAGTGGATTTGAGCAAGGTTTCCAAATTTTGAGTACAAGCGTCTAGTGC
ATGTGTCAAAAAAGTCGGGCAAAAATTAGTTTTAATCAATAAGGTTTAAAGATCAGAAATTTTTGTCTGA
CCTAATGGGCCCAACTTTATTATACATAGTTGATAATTCACTGGCCGTCGTTTTACAACGTCGTGACTGG
GAAAACCCTGGCGTTACCCAACTTAATCGCCTTGCAGCACATCCCCCTTTCGCCAGCTGGCGTAATAGCG
AAGAGGCCCGCACCGATCGCCCTTCCCAACAGTTGCGCAGCCTGAATGGCGAATGGCGCCTGATGCGGTA
TTTTCTCCTTACGCATCTGTGCGGTATTTCACACCGCATATGGTGCACTCTCAGTGCAATCTGCTCTGAT
GCCGCATAGTTAAGCCAGCCCCGACACCCGCCAACACCCGCTGACGCGCCCTGACGGGCTTGTCTGCTCC
CGGCATCCGCTTACAGACAAGCTGTGACCGTCTCCGGGAGCTGCATGTGTCAGAGGTTTTCACCGTCATC
ACCGAAACGCGCGAGACGAAAGGGCCTCGTGATACGCCTATTTTTATAGGTTAATGTCATGATAATAATG
GTTTCTTAGACGTCAGGTGGCACTTTTCGGGGAAATGTGCGCGGAACCCCTATTTGTTTATTTTTCTAAA
TACATTCAAATATGTATCCGCTCATGAGACAATAACCCTGATAAATGCTTCAATAATATTGAAAAAGGAA
GAGTATGAGTATTCAACATTTCCGTGTCGCCCTTATTCCCTTTTTTGCGGCATTTTGCCTTCCTGTTTTT
GCTCACCCAGAAACGCTGGTGAAAGTAAAAGATGCTGAAGATCAGTTGGGTGCACGAGTGGGTTACATCG
AACTGGATCTCAACAGCGGTAAGATCCTTGAGAGTTTTCGCCCCGAAGAACGTTTTCCAATGATGAGCAC
TTTTAAAGTTCTGCTATGTGGCGCGGTATTATCCCGTATTGACGCCGGGCAAGAGCAACTCGGTCGCCGC
ATACACTATTCTCAGAATGACTTGGTTGAGTACTCACCAGTCACAGAAAAGCATCTTACGGATGGCATGA
CAGTAAGAGAATTATGCAGTGCTGCCATAACCATGAGTGATAACACTGCGGCCAACTTACTTCTGACAAC
GATCGGAGGACCGAAGGAGCTAACCGCTTTTTTGCACAACATGGGGGATCATGTAACTCGCCTTGATCGT
TGGGAACCGGAGCTGAATGAAGCCATACCAAACGACGAGCGTGACACCACGATGCCTGTAGCAATGGCAA
CAACGTTGCGCAAACTATTAACTGGCGAACTACTTACTCTAGCTTCCCGGCAACAATTAATAGACTGGAT
GGAGGCGGATAAAGTTGCAGGACCACTTCTGCGCTCGGCCCTTCCGGCTGGCTGGTTTATTGCTGATAAA
TCTGGAGCCGGTGAGCGTGGGTCTCGCGGTATCATTGCAGCACTGGGGTCAGATGGTAAGCCCTCCCGTA
TCGTAGTTATCTACACGACGGGGAGTCAGGCAACTATGGATGAACGAAATAGACAGATCGCTGAGATAGG
TGCCTCACTGATTAAGCATTGGTAACTGTCAGACCAAGTTTACTCATATATACTTTAGATTGATTTAAAA
CTTCATTTTTAATTTAAAAGGATCTAGGTGAAGATCCTTTTTGATAATCTCATGACCAAAATCCCTTAAC
GTGAGTTTTCGTTCCACTGAGCGTCAGACCCCGTAGAAAAGATCAAAGGATCTTCTTGAGATCCTTTTTT
TCTGCGCGTAATCTGCTGCTTGCAAACAAAAAAACCACCGCTACCAGCGGTGGTTTGTTTGCCGGATCAA
GAGCTACCAACTCTTTTTCCGAAGGTAACTGGCTTCAGCAGAGCGCAGATACCAAATACTGTTCTTCTAG
TGTAGCCGTAGTTAGGCCACCACTTCAAGAACTCTGTAGCACCGCCTACATACCTCGCTCTGCTAATCCT
GTTACCAGTGGCTGCTGCCAGTGGCGATAAGTCGTGTCTTACCGGGTTGGACTCAAGACGATAGTTACCG
GATAAGGCGCAGCGGTCGGGCTGAACGGGGGGTTCGTGCACACAGCCCAGCTTGGAGCGAACGACCTACA
CCGAACTGAGATACCTACAGCGTGAGCTATGAGAAAGCGCCACGCTTCCCGAAGGGAGAAAGGCGGACAG
GTATCCGGTAAGCGGCAGGGTCGGAACAGGAGAGCGCACGAGGGAGCTTCCAGGGGGAAACGCCTGGTAT
CTTTATAGTCCTGTCGGGTTTCGCCACCTCTGACTTGAGCGTCGATTTTTGTGATGCTCGTCAGGGGGGC
GGAGCCTATGGAAAAACGCCAGCAACGCGGCCTTTTTACGGTTCCTGGTCTTTTGCTGGCCTTTTGCTCA
CATGTTCTTTCCTGCGTTATCCCCTGATTCTGTGGA
Features (pLannotate 1.2.2; 15 found; start..end, strand, type, name):
      1..30      +  rep_origin     RSF ori (fragment): Plasmids containing the RSF 1030 origin of replication can be propagated in E. coli cells that contain additional plasmids with compatible origins.
     90..110     +  protein_bind   attB4: mutant version of attB; core recombination site for the Gateway® BP reaction BP Clonase™
    281..448     +  CDS            col-34 (fragment): COL34_CAEEL - Also known as ram-4. Experimental evidence at transcript level: Swiss-Prot protein existence level 2. Nematode cuticles are composed largely of collagen-like proteins. The cuticle functions both as an exoskeleton and as a barrier to protect the worm from its environment. From Caenorhabditis elegans.
   1572..1592    +  protein_bind   attB1: mutant version of attB; core recombination site for the Gateway® BP reaction BP Clonase™
   2456..2473    -  misc_feature   P element 5' end (fragment): No description available
   2584..3426    +  CDS            unc-119: UN119_CAEEL - Experimental evidence at protein level: Swiss-Prot protein existence level 1. Myristoyl-binding protein that acts as a cargo adapter: specifically binds the myristoyl moiety of a subset of N-terminally myristoylated proteins and is required for their localization. Plays a key role in ciliary membrane localization of proteins. Required for the establishment or function of the nervous system. From Caenorhabditis elegans.
   4271..5641    -  CDS            FLP1: FLP_YEAST - Experimental evidence at protein level: Swiss-Prot protein existence level 1. Part of the plasmid amplification system, which corrects any decrease in copy number caused by a rare missegregation event. Catalyzes the recombination between the large inverted repetitions of the 2-micron plasmid during plasmid replication. This recombination event changes the direction of one of the two replication forks in the bidirectionally replicating molecule, effectively resulting in multiple rounds of replication from a single initiation event. Binds specifically to the FLP recognition target (F
   6084..6104    -  protein_bind   attB2: mutant version of attB; core recombination site for the Gateway® BP reaction BP Clonase™
   7152..7172    -  protein_bind   attB3: mutant version of attB; core recombination site for the Gateway® BP reaction BP Clonase™
   7176..7333    +  CDS            lacZα (fragment): LacZα fragment of β-galactosidase; lacZ fragment
   7339..7438    -  misc_feature   bom (fragment): basis of mobility region from pBR322
   7540..7575    -  CDS            rop (fragment): Rop protein, which maintains plasmids at low copy number; rop
   7670..7774    +  promoter       AmpR promoter: bla
   7775..8635    +  CDS            AmpR: β-lactamase; bla; confers resistance to ampicillin, carbenicillin, and related antibiotics
   8806..9394    +  rep_origin     ori: high-copy-number ColE1/pMB1/pBR322/pUC origin of replication
