[The description below was written by a language model from this plasmid's Addgene catalogue record and pLannotate feature annotations shown in this document.]
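Description:
pBN266 is a C. elegans expression plasmid of about 9.5 kb, built by Gibson assembly in the pBN9 backbone, that expresses FLP recombinase in a tissue-specific manner. It is maintained in E. coli as a high-copy plasmid through a ColE1/pUC-type origin and selected with ampicillin via the β-lactamase gene and its promoter. The short annotated fragments of RSF ori, bom, rop and lacZα appear to be backbone remnants rather than functional elements.

The payload is listed as Pdpy-7::FLP D5, meaning the dpy-7 promoter driving the FLP D5 version of the yeast 2-micron site-specific recombinase. The feature table shows the FLP coding sequence on the reverse strand but does not annotate the promoter or a 3′ UTR, so their exact positions and extents cannot be read from the record. The short hit to the collagen gene col-34 is unexplained and may simply reflect similarity among cuticle collagen sequences. The plasmid also carries an unc-119 coding sequence, a marker commonly used to rescue unc-119 mutant worms and so identify transgenic animals. Four Gateway attB sites (attB4, attB1, attB2, attB3) point to a backbone derived from multisite Gateway-compatible vectors, although the record does not state how transgenes are integrated.

In use, FLP made in the tissue defined by the promoter recombines FRT sites placed in a separate transgene or locus. This excises or rearranges the intervening DNA to switch a gene on or off only in those cells. The plasmid is part of a FLP-based toolkit for spatiotemporal control of gene expression in the worm.
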