Addgene plasmid #86732: pBN266
Purpose: Tissue-specific FLP expression plasmid for C. elegans
Depositing lab: Peter Askjaer. Depositing organization: Centro Andaluz de Biologia del Desarrollo (CABD). Publication: An Efficient FLP-Based Toolkit for Spatiotemporal Control of Gene Expression in Caenorhabditis elegans. Munoz-Jimenez C, Ayuso C, Dobrzynska A, Torres-Mendez A, Ruiz PC, Askjaer P. Genetics. 2017 Aug;206(4):1763-1778. doi: 10.1534/genetics.117.201012. Epub 2017 Jun 23. PubMed 28646043.
Backbone
  Vector backbone: pBN9
  Vector type: Worm Expression
Growth in bacteria
  Bacterial resistance: Ampicillin, 100 μg/mL
  Growth temperature: 37°C
  Growth strain: DH5alpha
  Copy number: High Copy
Gene/Insert
  Gene/Insert name: Pdpy-7::FLP D5
  Species: C. elegans (nematode)
  Cloning method: Gibson Cloning
  Sequencing primers: 5′ unknown
Terms and licenses: Academic/Nonprofit Terms; Industry Terms: Not Available to Industry
How to cite: pBN266 was a gift from Peter Askjaer (Addgene plasmid # 86732 ; http://n2t.net/addgene:86732 ; RRID:Addgene_86732)
